>Addgene plasmid #79735 | NEK7_HUMAN_D0 | depositor partial sequence | sequence record 149057 | Sequence of gene (NEK7_HUMAN) inserted into backbone.
ATGGATGAGCAATCACAAGGAATGCAAGGGCCACCTGTTCCTCAGTTCCAACCACAGAAGGCCTTACGAC
CGGATATGGGCTATAATACATTAGCCAACTTTCGAATAGAAAAGAAAATTGGTCGCGGACAATTTAGTGA
AGTTTATAGAGCAGCCTGTCTCTTGGATGGAGTACCAGTAGCTTTAAAAAAAGTGCAGATATTTGATTTA
ATGGATGCCAAAGCACGTGCTGATTGCATCAAAGAAATAGATCTTCTTAAGCAACTCAACCATCCAAATG
TAATAAAATATTATGCATCATTCATTGAAGATAATGAACTAAACATAGTTTTGGAACTAGCAGATGCTGG
CGACCTATCCAGAATGATCAAGCATTTTAAGAAGCAAAAGAGGCTAATTCCTGAAAGAACTGTTTGGAAG
TATTTTGTTCAGCTTTGCAGTGCATTGGAACACATGCATTCTCGAAGAGTCATGCATAGAGATATAAAAC
CAGCTAATGTGTTCATTACAGCCACTGGGGTGGTAAAACTTGGAGATCTTGGGCTTGGCCGGTTTTTCAG
CTCAAAAACCACAGCTGCACATTCTTTAGTTGGTACGCCTTATTACATGTCTCCAGAGAGAATACATGAA
AATGGATACAACTTCAAATCTGACATCTGGTCTCTTGGCTGTCTACTATATGAGATGGCTGCATTACAAA
GTCCTTTCTATGGTGACAAAATGAATTTATACTCACTGTGTAAGAAGATAGAACAGTGTGACTACCCACC
TCTTCCTTCAGATCACTATTCAGAAGAACTCCGACAGTTAGTTAATATGTGCATCAACCCAGATCCAGAG
AAGCGACCAGACGTCACCTATGTTTATGACGTAGCAAAGAGGATGCATGCATGCACTGCAAGCAGC
