>Addgene plasmid #79735 | NEK7_HUMAN_D0 | addgene partial sequence | sequence record 159305 | T7 5'-TAATACGACTCACTATAGGG-3'
CGGAGAGCTCTTTAATTAAGCGGCCGCCCTGCAGGACTCGAGTTCTAGAAATAATTTTGTTTAACTTTAA
GAAGGAGATATACATATGAAATCTTCTCACCATCACCATCACCATCACCATCACCATGAAAACCTGTACT
TCCAATCCAATGCAATGGATGAGCAATCACAAGGAATGCAAGGGCCACCTGTTCCTCAGTTCCAACCACA
GAAGGCCTTACGACCGGATATGGGCTATAATACATTAGCCAACTTTCGAATAGAAAAGAAAATTGGTCGC
GGACAATTTAGTGAAGTTTATAGAGCAGCCTGTCTCTTGGATGGAGTACCAGTAGCTTTAAAAAAAGTGC
AGATATTTGATTTAATGGATGCCAAAGCACGTGCTGATTGCATCAAAGAAATAGATCTTCTTAAGCAACT
CAACCATCCAAATGTAATAAAATATTATGCATCATTCATTGAAGATAATGAACTAAACATAGTTTTGGAA
CTAGCAGATGCTGGCGACCTATCCAGAATGATCAAGCATTTTAAGAAGCAAAAGAGGCTAATTCCTGAAA
GAACTGTTTGGAAGTATTTTGTTCAGCTTTGCAGTGCATTGGAACACATGCATTCTCGAAGAGTCATGCA
TAGAGATATAAAACCAGCTAATGTGTTCATTACAGCCACTGGGGTGGTAAAACTTGGAGATCTTGGGCTT
GGCCGGTTTTTCAGCTCAAAAACCACAGCTGCACATTCTTTAGTTGGTACGCCTTATTACATGTCTCCAG
AGAGAATACATGAAAATGGATACAACTTCAAATCTGACATCTGGTCTCTTGGCTGTCTACTATATGAGAT
GGCTGCATTACAAAGTCCTTTCTATGGTGACAAAATGAATTTATACTCACTGTGTAAGAAGATAGAACAG
TGTGACTACCCACCTCTTCCTTCAGATCACTATTCAGAAGA
