>Addgene plasmid #79735 | NEK7_HUMAN_D0 | addgene partial sequence | sequence record 159306 | T7term 5'-GCTAGTTATTGCTCAGCGG-3'
CTTTGTTAGCAGCCGGATCAGCGCGCACGCGTGGTACCGGCCGGCCACCAGGTGGCGCGCCGCGATCGCG
GATCCGTTATCCACTTCCAATGTTATTAGCTGCTTGCAGTGCATGCATGCATCCTCTTTGCTACGTCATA
AACATAGGTGACGTCTGGTCGCTTCTCTGGATCTGGGTTGATGCACATATTAACTAACTGTCGGAGTTCT
TCTGAATAGTGATCTGAAGGAAGAGGTGGGTAGTCACACTGTTCTATCTTCTTACACAGTGAGTATAAAT
TCATTTTGTCACCATAGAAAGGACTTTGTAATGCAGCCATCTCATATAGTAGACAGCCAAGAGACCAGAT
GTCAGATTTGAAGTTGTATCCATTTTCATGTATTCTCTCTGGAGACATGTAATAAGGCGTACCAACTAAA
GAATGTGCAGCTGTGGTTTTTGAGCTGAAAAACCGGCCAAGCCCAAGATCTCCAAGTTTTACCACCCCAG
TGGCTGTAATGAACACATTAGCTGGTTTTATATCTCTATGCATGACTCTTCGAGAATGCATGTGTTCCAA
TGCACTGCAAAGCTGAACAAAATACTTCCAAACAGTTCTTTCAGGAATTAGCCTCTTTTGCTTCTTAAAA
TGCTTGATCATTCTGGATAGGTCGCCAGCATCTGCTAGTTCCAAAACTATGTTTAGTTCATTATCTTCAA
TGAATGATGCATAATATTTTATTACATTTGGATGGTTGAGTTGCTTAAGAAGATCTATTTCTTTGATGCA
ATCAGCACGTGCTTTGGCATCCATTAAATCAAATATCTGCACTTTTTTTAAAGCTACTGGTACTCCATCC
AAGAGACAGGCTGCTCTATAAACTTCACTAAATTGTCCGCGACCAATTTTCTTTTCTATTCGAAAGTTGG
CTAATGTATTATAGCCCATATCCGGTCGTAAGGCCTTCTGTGGTTGGAACTGAGGAACAGGTGGCCCTTG
CATTCCTG
