[The description below was written by a language model from this plasmid's Addgene catalogue record.]
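Description:
NEK7_HUMAN_D0 is a bacterial expression plasmid built on the pET His10 TEV LIC cloning vector (2B-T-10), a pET-family backbone designed for ligation-independent cloning. It is maintained in E. coli as a low-copy plasmid under ampicillin selection, with a standard cloning strain (DH5alpha) listed for propagation. No feature table accompanies the record, so the origin of replication and other backbone elements are not described beyond these catalogue fields.

The insert encodes the kinase domain of human NEK7, a NIMA-related serine/threonine kinase, rather than the full-length protein; the exact domain boundaries are not given in the record. Expression is driven by the T7 promoter, so protein production requires a host that supplies T7 RNA polymerase. The backbone contributes an N-terminal His10 tag followed by a TEV protease site. The tag allows the fusion protein to be captured by immobilised metal affinity chromatography, and TEV cleavage then removes it.

The plasmid belongs to an open library of human kinase domain constructs assembled for automated bacterial expression. It is intended for co-expression with the Lambda phosphatase vector from the same set; a YopH phosphatase vector is also mentioned in the depositor comments. According to the record, co-expression with the phosphatase enhances bacterial kinase expression. A general explanation is that keeping the kinase dephosphorylated limits the toxicity and heterogeneity that kinase activity can cause in the host. Typical uses are the production of recombinant NEK7 kinase domain for biochemical, biophysical or structural work.
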