Addgene plasmid #79735: NEK7_HUMAN_D0
Purpose: This plasmid encodes the kinase domain of NEK7. Intended for co-expression with Lambda Phosphatase that accompanies this set to enhance bacterial kinase expression.
Depositing lab: John Chodera & Nicholas Levinson & Markus Seeliger. Depositing organization: Memorial Sloan-Kettering Cancer Center. Publication: An open library of human kinase domain constructs for automated bacterial expression. Albanese SK, Parton DL, Isik M, Rodriguez-Laureano L, Hanson SM, Behr JM, Gradia S, Jeans C, Levinson NM, Seeliger MA, Chodera JD. Biochemistry. 2018 Jul 13. doi: 10.1021/acs.biochem.7b01081. PubMed 30004690.
Backbone
  Vector backbone: pET His10 TEV LIC cloning vector (2B-T-10)
  Backbone manufacturer: Scott Gradia (Addgene plasmid # 78173)
  Vector type: Bacterial Expression
Growth in bacteria
  Bacterial resistance: Ampicillin, 100 μg/mL
  Growth temperature: 37°C
  Growth strain: DH5alpha
  Copy number: Low Copy
Gene/Insert
  Gene/Insert name: NEK7
  Species: H. sapiens (human)
  Entrez Gene: NEK7
  Promoter: T7
  Tag / fusion protein: His10-TEV (N terminal on backbone)
  Cloning method: Ligation Independent Cloning
  Sequencing primers: 5′ T7; 3′ T7 reverse
Terms and licenses: Academic/Nonprofit Terms; Industry Terms: Not Available to Industry
Depositor comments: This plasmid was generated as part of an open library of human kinase domain constructs for automated bacterial expression. The work can be found here doi: http://dx.doi.org/10.1101/038711 The lambda phosphatase expression vector can be found at https://www.addgene.org/79748/ The YopH Phosphatase expression vector can be found at https://www.addgene.org/79749/
How to cite: NEK7_HUMAN_D0 was a gift from John Chodera & Nicholas Levinson & Markus Seeliger (Addgene plasmid # 79735 ; http://n2t.net/addgene:79735 ; RRID:Addgene_79735)
